>Addgene plasmid #63322 | pFusX2-40 | depositor partial sequence | sequence record 105162 | pFusX2_GCT
AGTCTTAAGCGTCTCCCTGACCCCGGACCAAGTGGTGGCTATCGCCAGCAACAATGGCGGCAAGCAAGCG
CTCGAAACGGTGCAGCGGCTGTTGCCGGTGCTGTGCCAGGACCATGGCCTGACCCCGGACCAAGTGGTGG
CTATCGCCAGCCACGATGGCGGCAAGCAAGCGCTCGAAACGGTGCAGCGGCTGTTGCCGGTGCTGTGCCA
GGACCATGGCCTGACCCCGGACCAAGTGGTGGCTATCGCCAGCAACGGTGGCGGCAAGCAAGCGCTCGAA
ACGGTGCAGCGGCTGTTGCCGGTGCTGTGCCAGGACCATGGCGAGACGTC
