>Addgene plasmid #63322 | pFusX2-40 | depositor partial sequence | sequence record 105163 | FusX2
CGTCTCCCTGACCCCGGACCAAGTGGTGGCTATCGAGACCGGCGCCGCTACGGGCGCGTCCCATTCGCCA
TTCAGGCTGCGCAACTGTTGGGAAGGGCGATCGGTGCGGGCTCTTCGCTATTACGCCAGCTGGCGAAAGG
GGGATGTGCTGCAAGGCGATTAAGTTGGGAACGCCAGGGTTTTCCCAGTCACGACGTTGTAAAACGACGG
CCAGTGAGCGCGCGTAATCGACTCACTATAGGGCGAATTGGGTACCGGGCCCCCCCTCGAGGTCCTCCAG
CTTTTGTTCCCTTTAGTGAGGGTTAATTGCGCGCTTGGCGTAATCATGGTCATAGCTGTTTCCTGTGTGA
AATTGTTATCCGCTCACAATTCCACACAACATACGAGCCGGAAGCATAAAGTGTAAAGCCTGGGGTGCCT
AATGAGTGAGCTAACTCACATTAATTGCGTTGCGCTCACTGCCCGCTTTCCACCGGTGGTCTCTGGCGGC
AAGCAAGCGCTCGAAACGGTGCAGCGGCTGTTGCCGGTGCTGTGCCAGGACCATGGCGAGACGTCTAGAC
CAGCCAGGACAGAAATGCCTCGACTTCGCTGCTACCCAAGGTTGCCGGGTGACGCACACCGTGGAAACGG
ATGAAGGCACGAACCCAGTGGACATAAGCCTGTTCGGTTCGTAAGCTGTAATGCAAGTAGCGTATGCGCT
CACGCAACTGGTCCAGAACCTTGACCGAACGCAGCGGTGGTAACGGCGCAGTGGCGGTTTTCATGGCTTG
TTATGACTGTTTTTTTGGGGTACAGTCTATGCCTCGGGCATCCAAGCAGCAAGCGCGTTACGCCGTGGGT
CGATGTTTGATGTTATGGAGCAGCAACGATGTTACGCAGCAGGGCAGTCGCCCTAAAACAAAGTTAAACA
TTATGAGGGAAGCGGTGATCGCCGAAGTATCGACTCAACTATCAGAGGTAGTTGGCGTCATCGAGCGCCA
TCTCGAACCGACGTTGCTGGCCGTACATTTGTACGGCTCCGCAGTGGATGGCGGCCTGAAGCCACACAGT
GATATTGATTTGCTGGTTACGGTGACCGTAAGGCTTGATGAAACAACGCGGCGAGCTTTGATCAACGACC
TTTTGGAAACTTCGGCTTCCCCTGGAGAGAGCGAGATTCTCCGCGCTGTAGAAGTCACCATTGTTGTGCA
CGACGACATCATTCCGTGGCGTTATCCAGCTAAGCGCGAACTGCAATTTGGAGAATGGCAGCGCAATGAC
ATTCTTGCAGGTATCTTCGAGCCAGCCACGATCGACATTGATCTGGCTATCTTGCTGACAAAAGCAAGAG
AACATAGCGTTGCCTTGGTAGGTCCAGCGGCGGAGGAACTCTTTGATCCGGTTCCTGAACAGGATCTATT
TGAGGCGCTAAATGAAACCTTAACGCTATGGAACTCGCCGCCCGACTGGGCTGGCGATGAGCGAAATGTA
GTGCTTACGTTGTCCCGCATTTGGTACAGCGCAGTAACCGGCAAAATCGCGCCGAAGGATGTCGCTGCCG
ACTGGGCAATGGAGCGCCTGCCGGCCCAGTATCAGCCCGTCATACTTGAAGCTAGACAGGCTTATCTTGG
ACAAGAAGAAGATCGCTTGGCCTCGCGCGCAGATCAGTTGGAAGAATTTGTCCACTACGTGAAAGGCGAG
ATCACCAAGGTAGTCGGCAAATAACCCTCGAGCCACCCATGACCAAAATCCCTTAACGTGAGTTACGCGT
CGTTCCACTGAGCGTCAGACCCCGTAGAAAAGATCAAAGGATCTTCTTGAGATCCTTTTTTTCTGCGCGT
AATCTGCTGCTTGCAAACAAAAAAACCACCGCTACCAGCGGTGGTTTGTTTGCCGGATCAAGAGCTACCA
ACTCTTTTTCCGAAGGTAACTGGCTTCAGCAGAGCGCAGATACCAAATACTGTCCTTCTAGTGTAGCCGT
AGTTAGGCCACCACTTCAAGAACTCTGTAGCACCGCCTACATACCTCGCTCTGCTAATCCTGTTACCAGT
GGCTGCTGCCAGTGGCGATAAGTCGTGTCTTACCGGGTTGGACTCAAGACGATAGTTACCGGATAAGGCG
CAGCGGTCGGGCTGAACGGGGGGTTCGTGCACACAGCCCAGCTTGGAGCGAACGACCTACACCGAACTGA
GATACCTACAGCGTGAGCATTGAGAAAGCGCCACGCTTCCCGAAGGGAGAAAGGCGGACAGGTATCCGGT
AAGCGGCAGGGTCGGAACAGGAGAGCGCACGAGGGAGCTTCCAGGGGGAAACGCCTGGTATCTTTATAGT
CCTGTCGGGTTTCGCCACCTCTGACTTGAGCGTCGATTTTTGTGATGCTCGTCAGGGGGGCGGAGCCTAT
GGAAAAACGCCAGCAACGCGGCCTTTTTACGGTTCCTGGCCTTTTGCTGGCCTTTTGCTCACATGTTCTT
TCCTGCGTTATCCCCTGATTCTGTGGATAACCGTATTACCGCCTTTGAGTGAGCTGATACCGCTCGCCGC
AGCCGAACGACCGAGCGCAGCGAGTCAGTGAGCGAGGAAGCGGAAGAGCGCCCAATACGCAAACCGCCTC
TCCCCGCGCGTTGGCCGATTCATTAATGCAGCTGGCACGACAGGTTTCCCGACTGGAAAGCGGGCAGTGA
GCGCAACGCAATTAATACGCGTACCGCTAGCCAGGAAGAGTTTGTAGAAACGCAAAAAGGCCATCCGTCA
GGATGGCCTTCTGCTTAGTTTGATGCCTGGCAGTTTATGGCGGGCGTCCTGCCCGCCACCCTCCGGGCCG
TTGCTTCACAACGTTCAAATCCGCTCCCGGCGGATTTGTCCTACTCAGGAGAGCGTTCACCGACAAACAA
CAGATAAAACGAAAGGCCCAGTCTTCCGACTGAGCCTTTCGTTTTATTTGATGCCTGGCAGTTCCCTACT
CTCGCGTTAACGCTAGCATGGATGTTTTCCCAGTCACGACGTTGTAAAACGACGGCCAGTCTTAAG
