>Addgene plasmid #63322 | pFusX2-40 | addgene partial sequence | sequence record 115008 | pCR8_R1 5'-cgaaccgaacaggcttatgt-3'
TGCGTCACCCGGCAACCTTGGGTAGCAGCGAAGTCGAGGCATTTCTGTCCTGGCTGGTCTAGACGTCTCG
CCATGGTCCTGGCACAGCACCGGCAACAGCCGCTGCACCGTTTCGAGCGCTTGCTTGCCGCCACCGTTGC
TGGCGATAGCCACCACTTGGTCCGGGGTCAGGCCATGGTCCTGGCACAGCACCGGCAACAGCCGCTGCAC
CGTTTCGAGCGCTTGCTTGCCGCCATCGTGGCTGGCGATAGCCACCACTTGGTCCGGAGTCAGGCCATGG
TCCTGGCACAGCACCGGCAACAGCCGCTGCACCGTTTCGAGCGCTTGCTTGCCGCCATTGTTGCTGGCGA
TAGCCACCACTTGGTCCGGGGTCAGGGAGACGCTTAAGACTGGCCGTCGTTTTACAACGTCGTGACTGGG
AAAACATCCATGCTAGCGTTAACGCGAGAGTAGGGAACTGCCAGGCATCAAATAAAACGAAAGGCTCAGT
CGGAAGACTGGGCCTTTCGTTTTATCTGTTGTTTGTCGGTGAACGCTCTCCTGAGTAGGACAAATCCGCC
GGGAGCGGATTTGAACGTTGTGAAGCAACGGCCCGGAGGGTGGCGGGCAGGACGCCCGCCATAAACTGCC
AGGCATCAAACTAAGCAGAAGGCCATCCTGACGGATGGCCTTTTTGCGTTTCTAC
