[The description below was written by a language model from this plasmid's Addgene catalogue record.]
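Description:
pFusX2-40 is a bacterial library plasmid from the FusX TALE assembly system, built on the FusX2 backbone (about 3 kb without insert) and classed as a TALEN vector. It is maintained as a high-copy plasmid in E. coli under spectinomycin selection. The record does not name the origin of replication or provide a feature table, so the backbone elements beyond the resistance marker are not documented here, although the listed sequencing primers carry pCR8-type names.

The payload is a synthetic, pre-assembled trimer of TALE repeat units carrying the repeat-variable diresidues NN, HD and NG. By the standard TALE code these recognise G, C and T respectively, which matches the alternative insert name X2_GCT. The trimer was cloned using BsaI sites that were destroyed in the process, with no mutations noted. Within the FusX scheme this plasmid supplies RVD positions 4 to 6 of the DNA-binding array, so it is one member of a set of position-specific plasmids that together cover the possible three-repeat combinations at that slot.

In use, the plasmid is not an expression construct in its own right. The record states no promoter, nuclease domain or eukaryotic elements. It instead serves as a modular donor: the appropriate trimer plasmid for each position is chosen according to the target DNA sequence and combined with the others in a rapid one-step assembly reaction, producing a complete custom TALE repeat array for TALENs and related genome-engineering tools.
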