Addgene plasmid #63322: pFusX2-40
Purpose: Encodes RVD positions 4-6 in TALEN assembly
Depositing lab: Stephen Ekker. Depositing organization: Mayo Foundation for Medical Education and Research. Publication: FusX: A rapid one-step TALE assembly system for genome science. Ma AC, McNulty MS, Tanya PL, Jarryd CM, Martinez-Galvez G, Argue DP, Lee HB, Urban MD, Bullard CE, Blackburn PR, Man TK, Clark KJ, Ekker SC. Hum Gene Ther. 2016 Jun;27(6):451-63. doi: 10.1089/hum.2015.172 PubMed 26854857.
Backbone
  Vector backbone: FusX2
  Backbone size w/o insert (bp): 3006
  Vector type: TALEN
Growth in bacteria
  Bacterial resistance: Spectinomycin, 50 μg/mL
  Growth temperature: 37°C
  Growth strain: DH5alpha
  Copy number: High Copy
Gene/Insert
  Gene/Insert name: NN HD NG (alt name: X2_GCT)
  Species: Synthetic
  Mutation: none
  Cloning method: Restriction Enzyme; 5′ cloning site BsaI (destroyed during cloning); 3′ cloning site BsaI (destroyed during cloning)
  Sequencing primers: 5′ pCR8_F1; 3′ pCR8_R1
Terms and licenses: Academic/Nonprofit Terms; Industry Terms: Not Available to Industry
How to cite: pFusX2-40 was a gift from Stephen Ekker (Addgene plasmid # 63322 ; http://n2t.net/addgene:63322 ; RRID:Addgene_63322)
